>Addgene plasmid #22493 | SFG.CNb30_opt.IRES.eGFP | depositor full sequence | sequence record 10337 | Author sequence
TGAAAGACCCCACCTGTAGGTTTGGCAAGCTAGCTTAAGTAACGCCATTTTGCAAGGCATGGAAAAATAC
ATAACTGAGAATAGAAAAGTTCAGATCAAGGTCAGGAACAGATGGAACAGCTGAATATGGGCCAAACAGG
ATATCTGTGGTAAGCAGTTCCTGCCCCGGCTCAGGGCCAAGAACAGATGGAACAGCTGAATATGGGCCAA
ACAGGATATCTGTGGTAAGCAGTTCCTGCCCCGGCTCAGGGCCAAGAACAGATGGTCCCCAGATGCGGTC
CAGCCCTCAGCAGTTTCTAGAGAACCATCAGATGTTTCCAGGGTGCCCCAAGGACCTGAAATGACCCTGT
GCCTTATTTGAACTAACCAATCAGTTCGCTTCTCGCTTCTGTTCGCGCGCTTATGCTCCCCGAGCTCAAT
AAAAGAGCCCACAACCCCTCACTCGGGGCGCCAGTCCTCCGATTGACTGAGTCGCCCGGGTACCCGTGTA
TCCAATAAACCCTCTTGCAGTTGCATCCGACTTGTGGTCTCGCTGTTCCTTGGGAGGGTCTCCTCTGAGT
GATTGACTACCCGTCAGCGGGGGTCTTTCATTTGGGGGCTCGTCCGGGATCGGGAGACCCCTGCCCAGGG
ACCACCGACCCACCACCGGGAGGTAAGCTGGCCAGCAACTTATCTGTGTCTGTCCGATTGTCTAGTGTCT
ATGACTGATTTTATGCGCCTGCGTCGGTACTAGTTAGCTAACTAGCTCTGTATCTGGCGGACCCGTGGTG
GAACTGACGAGTTCGGAACACCCGGCCGCAACCCTGGGAGACGTCCCAGGGACTTCGGGGGCCGTTTTTG
TGGCCCGACCTGAGTCCTAAAATCCCGATCGTTTAGGACTCTTTGGTGCACCCCCCTTAGAGGAGGGATA
TGTGGTTCTGGTAGGAGACGAGAACCTAAAACAGTTCCCGCCTCCGTCTGAATTTTTGCTTTCGGTTTGG
GACCGAAGCCGCGCCGCGCGTCTTGTCTGCTGCAGCATCGTTCTGTGTTGTCTCTGTCTGACTGTGTTTC
TGTATTTGTCTGAAAATATGGGCCCGGGCTAGCCTGTTACCACTCCCTTAAGTTTGACCTTAGGTCACTG
GAAAGATGTCGAGCGGATCGCTCACAACCAGTCGGTAGATGTCAAGAAGAGACGTTGGGTTACCTTCTGC
TCTGCAGAATGGCCAACCTTTAACGTCGGATGGCCGCGAGACGGCACCTTTAACCGAGACCTCATCACCC
AGGTTAAGATCAAGGTCTTTTCACCTGGCCCGCATGGACACCCAGACCAGGTGGGGTACATCGTGACCTG
GGAAGCCTTGGCTTTTGACCCCCCTCCCTGGGTCAAGCCCTTTGTACACCCTAAGCCTCCGCCTCCTCTT
CCTCCATCCGCCCCGTCTCTCCCCCTTGAACCTCCTCGTTCGACCCCGCCTCGATCCTCCCTTTATCCAG
CCCTCACTCCTTCTCTAGGCGCCCCCATATGGCCATATGAGATCTTATATGGGGCACCCCCGCCCCTTGT
AAACTTCCCTGACCCTGACATGACAAGAGTTACTAACAGCCCCTCTCTCCAAGCTCACTTACAGGCTCTC
TACTTAGTCCAGCACGAAGTCTGGAGACCTCTGGCGGCAGCCTACCAAGAACAACTGGACCGACCGGTGG
TACCTCACCCTTACCGAGTCGGCGACACAGTGTGGGTCCGCCGACACCAGACTAAGAACCTAGAACCTCG
CTGGAAAGGACCTTACACAGTCCTGCTGACCACCCCCACCGCCCTCAAAGTAGACGGCATCGCAGCTTGG
ATACACGCCGCCCACGTGAAGGCTGCCGACCCCGGGGGTGGACCATCCTCTAGGCTGCCACCATGGGCAA
CGAGGCCAGCTACCCTCTGGAGATGTGCTCCCACTTCGACGCCGACGAGATCAAGCGGCTGGGCAAGCGC
TTCAAGAAGCTGGACCTGGACAACAGCGGCAGCCTGAGCGTGGAGGAGTTTATGTCTCTGCCCGAGCTGC
AGCAGAACCCCCTGGTGCAGCGCGTGATCGACATCTTCGACACCGACGGCAACGGCGAGGTGGACTTCAA
GGAGTTCATCGAGGGCGTGAGCCAGTTCAGCGTGAAGGGCGACAAGGAGCAGAAGCTGCGGTTCGCCTTC
CGGATCTACGATATGGATAAAGATGGCTATATTTCTAATGGCGAGCTGTTCCAGGTGCTGAAGATGATGG
TGGGCAACAATACCAAGCTGGCCGATACCCAGCTGCAGCAGATCGTGGACAAGACCATCATCAACGCCGA
CAAGGACGGCGACGGCAGAATCAGCTTCGAGGAGTTCTGTGCCGTGGTGGGAGGCCTGGATATTCACAAA
AAAATGGTGGTGGACGTGTGAACGCGTACGTCGCGACCGCGGACATGTACAGAGCTCGAGCGGGATCAAT
TCCGCCCCCCCCCTAACGTTACTGGCCGAAGCCGCTTGGAATAAGGCCGGTGTGCGTTTGTCTATATGTT
ATTTTCCACCATATTGCCGTCTTTTGGCAATGTGAGGGCCCGGAAACCTGGCCCTGTCTTCTTGACGAGC
ATTCCTAGGGGTCTTTCCCCTCTCGCCAAAGGAATGCAAGGTCTGTTGAATGTCGTGAAGGAAGCAGTTC
CTCTGGAAGCTTCTTGAAGACAAACAACGTCTGTAGCGACCCTTTGCAGGCAGCGGAACCCCCCACCTGG
CGACAGGTGCCTCTGCGGCCAAAAGCCACGTGTATAAGATACACCTGCAAAGGCGGCACAACCCCAGTGC
CACGTTGTGAGTTGGATAGTTGTGGAAAGAGTCAAATGGCTCTCCTCAAGCGTATTCAACAAGGGGCTGA
AGGATGCCCAGAAGGTACCCCATTGTATGGGATCTGATCTGGGGCCTCGGTGCACATGCTTTACATGTGT
TTAGTCGAGGTTAAAAAACGTCTAGGCCCCCCGAACCACGGGGACGTGGTTTTCCTTTGAAAAACACGAT
AATAATATGGTGAGCAAGGGCGAGGAGCTGTTCACCGGGGTGGTGCCCATCCTGGTCGAGCTGGACGGCG
ACGTAAACGGCCACAAGTTCAGCGTGTCCGGCGAGGGCGAGGGCGATGCCACCTACGGCAAGCTGACCCT
GAAGTTCATCTGCACCACCGGCAAGCTGCCCGTGCCCTGGCCCACCCTCGTGACCACCCTGACCTACGGC
GTGCAGTGCTTCAGCCGCTACCCCGACCACATGAAGCAGCACGACTTCTTCAAGTCCGCCATGCCCGAAG
GCTACGTCCAGGAGCGCACCATCTTCTTCAAGGACGACGGCAACTACAAGACCCGCGCCGAGGTGAAGTT
CGAGGGCGACACCCTGGTGAACCGCATCGAGCTGAAGGGCATCGACTTCAAGGAGGACGGCAACATCCTG
GGGCACAAGCTGGAGTACAACTACAACAGCCACAACGTCTATATCATGGCCGACAAGCAGAAGAACGGCA
TCAAGGTGAACTTCAAGATCCGCCACAACATCGAGGACGGCAGCGTGCAGCTCGCCGACCACTACCAGCA
GAACACCCCCATCGGCGACGGCCCCGTGCTGCTGCCCGACAACCACTACCTGAGCACCCAGTCCGCCCTG
AGCAAAGACCCCAACGAGAAGCGCGATCACATGGTCCTGCTGGAGTTCGTGACCGCCGCCGGGATCACTC
TCGGCATGGACGAGCTGTACAAGTAATCCGGATTAGTCCAATTTGTTAAAGACAGGATATCAGTGGTCCA
GGCTCTAGTTTTGACTCAACAATATCACCAGCTGAAGCCTATAGAGTACGAGCCATAGATAAAATAAAAG
ATTTTATTTAGTCTCCAGAAAAAGGGGGGAATGAAAGACCCCACCTGTAGGTTTGGCAAGCTAGCTTAAG
TAACGCCATTTTGCAAGGCATGGAAAAATACATAACTGAGAATAGAGAAGTTCAGATCAAGGTCAGGAAC
AGATGGAACAGCTGAATATGGGCCAAACAGGATATCTGTGGTAAGCAGTTCCTGCCCCGGCTCAGGGCCA
AGAACAGATGGAACAGCTGAATATGGGCCAAACAGGATATCTGTGGTAAGCAGTTCCTGCCCCGGCTCAG
GGCCAAGAACAGATGGTCCCCAGATGCGGTCCAGCCCTCAGCAGTTTCTAGAGAACCATCAGATGTTTCC
AGGGTGCCCCAAGGACCTGAAATGACCCTGTGCCTTATTTGAACTAACCAATCAGTTCGCTTCTCGCTTC
TGTTCGCGCGCTTCTGCTCCCCGAGCTCAATAAAAGAGCCCACAACCCCTCACTCGGGGCGCCAGTCCTC
CGATTGACTGAGTCGCCCGGGTACCCGTGTATCCAATAAACCCTCTTGCAGTTGCATCCGACTTGTGGTC
TCGCTGTTCCTTGGGAGGGTCTCCTCTGAGTGATTGACTACCCGTCAGCGGGGGTCTTTCACACATGCAG
CATGTATCAAAATTAATTTGGTTTTTTTTCTTAAGTATTTACATTAAATGGCCATAGTACTTAAAGTTAC
ATTGGCTTCCTTGAAATAAACATGGAGTATTCAGAATGTGTCATAAATATTTCTAATTTTAAGATAGTAT
CTCCATTGGCTTTCTACTTTTTCTTTTATTTTTTTTTGTCCTCTGTCTTCCATTTGTTGTTGTTGTTGTT
TGTTTGTTTGTTTGTTGGTTGGTTGGTTAATTTTTTTTTAAAGATCCTACACTATAGTTCAAGCTAGACT
ATTAGCTACTCTGTAACCCAGGGTGACCTTGAAGTCATGGGTAGCCTGCTGTTTTAGCCTTCCCACATCT
AAGATTACAGGTATGAGCTATCATTTTTGGTATATTGATTGATTGATTGATTGATGTGTGTGTGTGTGAT
TGTGTTTGTGTGTGTGACTGTGAAAATGTGTGTATGGGTGTGTGTGAATGTGTGTATGTATGTGTGTGTG
TGAGTGTGTGTGTGTGTGTGTGCATGTGTGTGTGTGTGACTGTGTCTATGTGTATGACTGTGTGTGTGTG
TGTGTGTGTGTGTGTGTGTGTGTGTGTGTGTGTGTTGTGAAAAAATATTCTATGGTAGTGAGAGCCAACG
CTCCGGCTCAGGTGTCAGGTTGGTTTTTGAGACAGAGTCTTTCACTTAGCTTGGAATTCACTGGCCGTCG
TTTTACAACGTCGTGACTGGGAAAACCCTGGCGTTACCCAACTTAATCGCCTTGCAGCACATCCCCCTTT
CGCCAGCTGGCGTAATAGCGAAGAGGCCCGCACCGATCGCCCTTCCCAACAGTTGCGCAGCCTGAATGGC
GAATGGCGCCTGATGCGGTATTTTCTCCTTACGCATCTGTGCGGTATTTCACACCGCATATGGTGCACTC
TCAGTACAATCTGCTCTGATGCCGCATAGTTAAGCCAGCCCCGACACCCGCCAACACCCGCTGACGCGCC
CTGACGGGCTTGTCTGCTCCCGGCATCCGCTTACAGACAAGCTGTGACCGTCTCCGGGAGCTGCATGTGT
CAGAGGTTTTCACCGTCATCACCGAAACGCGCGATGACGAAAGGGCCTCGTGATACGCCTATTTTTATAG
GTTAATGTCATGATAATAATGGTTTCTTAGACGTCAGGTGGCACTTTTCGGGGAAATGTGCGCGGAACCC
CTATTTGTTTATTTTTCTAAATACATTCAAATATGTATCCGCTCATGAGACAATAACCCTGATAAATGCT
TCAATAATATTGAAAAAGGAAGAGTATGAGTATTCAACATTTCCGTGTCGCCCTTATTCCCTTTTTTGCG
GCATTTTGCCTTCCTGTTTTTGCTCACCCAGAAACGCTGGTGAAAGTAAAAGATGCTGAAGATCAGTTGG
GTGCACGAGTGGGTTACATCGAACTGGATCTCAACAGCGGTAAGATCCTTGAGAGTTTTCGCCCCGAAGA
ACGTTTTCCAATGATGAGCACTTTTAAAGTTCTGCTATGTGGCGCGGTATTATCCCGTATTGACGCCGGG
CAAGAGCAACTCGGTCGCCGCATACACTATTCTCAGAATGACTTGGTTGAGTACTCACCAGTCACAGAAA
AGCATCTTACGGATGGCATGACAGTAAGAGAATTATGCAGTGCTGCCATAACCATGAGTGATAACACTGC
GGCCAACTTACTTCTGACAACGATCGGAGGACCGAAGGAGCTAACCGCTTTTTTGCACAACATGGGGGAT
CATGTAACTCGCCTTGATCGTTGGGAACCGGAGCTGAATGAAGCCATACCAAACGACGAGCGTGACACCA
CGATGCCTGTAGCAATGGCAACAACGTTGCGCAAACTATTAACTGGCGAACTACTTACTCTAGCTTCCCG
GCAACAATTAATAGACTGGATGGAGGCGGATAAAGTTGCAGGACCACTTCTGCGCTCGGCCCTTCCGGCT
GGCTGGTTTATTGCTGATAAATCTGGAGCCGGTGAGCGTGGGTCTCGCGGTATCATTGCAGCACTGGGGC
CAGATGGTAAGCCCTCCCGTATCGTAGTTATCTACACGACGGGGAGTCAGGCAACTATGGATGAACGAAA
TAGACAGATCGCTGAGATAGGTGCCTCACTGATTAAGCATTGGTAACTGTCAGACCAAGTTTACTCATAT
ATACTTTAGATTGATTTAAAACTTCATTTTTAATTTAAAAGGATCTAGGTGAAGATCCTTTTTGATAATC
TCATGACCAAAATCCCTTAACGTGAGTTTTCGTTCCACTGAGCGTCAGACCCCGTAGAAAAGATCAAAGG
ATCTTCTTGAGATCCTTTTTTTCTGCGCGTAATCTGCTGCTTGCAAACAAAAAAACCACCGCTACCAGCG
GTGGTTTGTTTGCCGGATCAAGAGCTACCAACTCTTTTTCCGAAGGTAACTGGCTTCAGCAGAGCGCAGA
TACCAAATACTGTCCTTCTAGTGTAGCCGTAGTTAGGCCACCACTTCAAGAACTCTGTAGCACCGCCTAC
ATACCTCGCTCTGCTAATCCTGTTACCAGTGGCTGCTGCCAGTGGCGATAAGTCGTGTCTTACCGGGTTG
GACTCAAGACGATAGTTACCGGATAAGGCGCAGCGGTCGGGCTGAACGGGGGGTTCGTGCACACAGCCCA
GCTTGGAGCGAACGACCTACACCGAACTGAGATACCTACAGCGTGAGCATTGAGAAAGCGCCACGCTTCC
CGAAGGGAGAAAGGCGGACAGGTATCCGGTAAGCGGCAGGGTCGGAACAGGAGAGCGCACGAGGGAGCTT
CCAGGGGGAAACGCCTGGTATCTTTATAGTCCTGTCGGGTTTCGCCACCTCTGACTTGAGCGTCGATTTT
TGTGATGCTCGTCAGGGGGGCGGAGCCTATGGAAAAACGCCAGCAACGCGGCCTTTTTACGGTTCCTGGC
CTTTTGCTGGCCTTTTGCTCACATGTTCTTTCCTGCGTTATCCCCTGATTCTGTGGATAACCGTATTACC
GCCTTTGAGTGAGCTGATACCGCTCGCCGCAGCCGAACGACCGAGCGCAGCGAGTCAGTGAGCGAGGAAG
CGGAAGAGCGCCCAATACGCAAACCGCCTCTCCCCGCGCGTTGGCCGATTCATTAATGCAGCTGGCACGA
CAGGTTTCCCGACTGGAAAGCGGGCAGTGAGCGCAACGCAATTAATGTGAGTTAGCTCACTCATTAGGCA
CCCCAGGCTTTACACTTTATGCTTCCGGCTCGTATGTTGTGTGGAATTGTGAGCGGATAACAATTTCACA
CAGGAAACAGCTATGACCATGATTACGCCAAGCTTTGCTCTTAGGAGTTTCCTAATACATCCCAAACTCA
AATATATAAAGCATTTGACTTGTTCTATGCCCTAGGGGGCGGGGGGAAGCTAAGCCAGCTTTTTTTAACA
TTTAAAATGTTAATTCCATTTTAAATGCACAGATGTTTTTATTTCATAAGGGTTTCAATGTGCATGAATG
CTGCAATATTCCTGTTACCAAAGCTAGTATAAATAAAAATAGATAAACGTGGAAATTACTTAGAGTTTCT
GTCATTAACGTTTCCTTCCTCAGTTGACAACATAAATGCGCTGCTGAGCAAGCCAGTTTGCATCTGTCAG
GATCAATTTCCCATTATGCCAGTCATATTAATTACTAGTCAATTAGTTGATTTTTATTTTTGACATATAC
ATGTGAA
Features (pLannotate 1.2.2; 21 found; start..end, strand, type, name):
    655..854     +  misc_feature   MMLV Ψ: packaging signal of Moloney murine leukemia virus (MMLV)
    906..994     +  misc_feature   MESV Ψ (fragment): packaging signal of murine embryonic stem cell virus
   1084..1493    +  CDS            gag (truncated) (fragment): truncated Moloney murine leukemia virus (MMLV) gag gene lacking the start codon
   1503..1873    +  misc_feature   pol region: Moloney murine leukemia virus (MMLV) pol region containing the splice acceptor site
   1883..2398    +  CDS            PPP3R1: CANB1_BOVIN - Also known as CNA2, CNB. Experimental evidence at protein level: Swiss-Prot protein existence level 1. Regulatory subunit of calcineurin, a calcium-dependent, calmodulin stimulated protein phosphatase. Confers calcium sensitivity. From Bos taurus (Bovine).
   2455..3015    +  misc_feature   IRES: internal ribosome entry site (IRES) of the encephalomyocarditis virus (EMCV)
   3017..3736    +  CDS            EGFP: the original enhanced GFP (Yang et al., 1996) mammalian codon-optimized
   3741..3838    +  CDS            env (fragment): murine leukemia virus gPr80 envelope polyprotein precursor; env; proteolytically cleaved into gp70SU and p15TM subunits
   3880..4001    +  LTR            3' LTR (ΔU3) (fragment): self-inactivating 3' long terminal repeat (LTR) from Moloney murine leukemia virus
   4002..4471    +  LTR            LTR: long terminal repeat from Moloney murine leukemia virus
   5166..5323    +  CDS            lacZα (fragment): LacZα fragment of β-galactosidase; lacZ fragment
   5329..5428    -  misc_feature   bom (fragment): basis of mobility region from pBR322
   5530..5564    -  CDS            rop (fragment): Rop protein, which maintains plasmids at low copy number; rop
   5661..5765    +  promoter       AmpR promoter: bla
   5766..6626    +  CDS            AmpR: β-lactamase; bla; confers resistance to ampicillin, carbenicillin, and related antibiotics
   6797..7385    +  rep_origin     ori: high-copy-number ColE1/pMB1/pBR322/pUC origin of replication
   7568..7660    +  CDS            lacI (fragment): lac repressor; lacI; The lac repressor binds to the lac operator to inhibit transcription in E. coli. This inhibition can be relieved by adding lactose or isopropyl-β-D-thiogalactopyranoside (IPTG).
   7673..7694    +  protein_bind   CAP binding site: CAP binding activates transcription in the presence of cAMP. E. coli catabolite activator protein
   7709..7739    +  promoter       lac promoter: promoter for the E. coli lac operon
   7747..7763    +  protein_bind   lac operator: The lac repressor binds to the lac operator to inhibit transcription in E. coli. This inhibition can be relieved by adding lactose or isopropyl-β-D-thiogalactopyranoside (IPTG). lac repressor encoded by lacI
   8196..592     +  LTR            LTR (across the origin): long terminal repeat from Moloney murine leukemia virus
