[The description below was written by a language model from this plasmid's Addgene catalogue record and pLannotate feature annotations shown in this document.]
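Description:
SFG.CNb30_opt.IRES.eGFP is a gammaretroviral transfer vector built on the SFG backbone, a Moloney murine leukemia virus (MMLV)-derived splicing vector. It is propagated in E. coli through a high-copy ColE1/pUC-type origin and selected with ampicillin via the β-lactamase gene; leftover lac promoter/operator, lacZα, lacI, rop and bom fragments are remnants of the bacterial cloning backbone. The full sequence is about 8.2 kb, consistent with a 7.7 kb backbone plus a 519 bp insert.

The proviral portion begins with an MMLV 5′ LTR, which spans the plasmid's numbering origin. No separate internal promoter is annotated, so this LTR presumably drives transcription. It is followed by the Ψ packaging signal, a truncated gag region lacking its start codon (extended packaging sequence), and a pol segment carrying the splice acceptor. Together these allow the genomic RNA to be packaged and a spliced message to be made for transgene expression. The insert, cloned between NcoI and MluI, is a codon-optimised human calcineurin B (PPP3R1) mutant called CNb30, carrying L124T and a Leu-Ala insertion at K125; the annotation tool matched it to the bovine orthologue, but the record gives the species as human. An EMCV IRES downstream permits cap-independent translation of EGFP from the same transcript, so transduced cells can be identified by fluorescence. A short env fragment and the 3′ MMLV LTR close the provirus. One small stretch of that LTR is labelled as a ΔU3 fragment, but a complete LTR is annotated alongside it.

According to the associated publication, the construct was used to make EBV-specific cytotoxic T cells resistant to calcineurin inhibitors, for treating post-transplant lymphoproliferative disease under immunosuppression.
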