Addgene plasmid #22493: SFG.CNb30_opt.IRES.eGFP
Depositing lab: Martin Pule. Depositing organization: University College London. Publication: Generation of EBV-specific cytotoxic T cells that are resistant to calcineurin inhibitors for the treatment of posttransplantation lymphoproliferative disease. Brewin J, Mancao C, Straathof K, Karlsson H, Samarasinghe S, Amrolia PJ, Pule M. Blood. 2009 Nov 26;114(23):4792-803. doi: 10.1182/blood-2009-07-228387. Epub 2009 Sep 21. PubMed 19770360.
Backbone
  Vector backbone: SFG
  Backbone size w/o insert (bp): 7678
  Vector type: Retroviral
Growth in bacteria
  Bacterial resistance: Ampicillin, 100 μg/mL
  Growth temperature: 37°C
  Growth strain: DH5alpha
  Copy number: Unknown
Gene/Insert
  Gene/Insert name: Codon optimised Calcineurin B mutant 30 (alt names: CNb30; CNb)
  Species: H. sapiens (human)
  Insert size (bp): 519
  Mutation: L124T; K125-LA-Ins
  GenBank ID: GQ463597
  Entrez Gene: PPP3R1 (a.k.a. CALNB1, CNB, CNB1)
  Cloning method: Restriction Enzyme; 5′ cloning site NcoI (not destroyed); 3′ cloning site MluI (not destroyed)
  Sequencing primers: 5′ ttacacagtcctgctgaccacc; 3′ caagcggcttcggccagtaac
Terms and licenses: Academic/Nonprofit Terms; Industry Terms: Not Available to Industry
How to cite: SFG.CNb30_opt.IRES.eGFP was a gift from Martin Pule (Addgene plasmid # 22493 ; http://n2t.net/addgene:22493 ; RRID:Addgene_22493)
