>Addgene plasmid #22493 | SFG.CNb30_opt.IRES.eGFP | addgene partial sequence | sequence record 28262 | 22493 with pBMN-5
CTNCCANANGGCCATATGAGATCTTATATGGGGCACCCCCGCCCCTTGTAAACTTCCCTGACCCTGACAT
GACAAGAGTTACTAACAGCCCCTCTCTCCAAGCTCACTTACAGGCTCTCTACTTAGTCCAGCACGAAGTC
TGGAGACCTCTGGCGGCAGCCTACCAAGAACAACTGGACCGACCGGTGGTACCTCACCCTTACCGAGTCG
GCGACACAGTGTGGGTCCGCCGACACCAGACTAAGAACCTAGAACCTCGCTGGAAAGGACCTTACACAGT
CCTGCTGACCACCCCCACCGCCCTCAAAGTAGACGGCATCGCAGCTTGGATACACGCCGCCCACGTGAAG
GCTGCCGACCCCGGGGGTGGACCATCCTCTAGGCTGCCACCATGGGCAACGAGGCCAGCTACCCTCTGGA
GATGTGCTCCCACTTCGACGCCGACGAGATCAAGCGGCTGGGCAAGCGCTTCAAGAAGCTGGACCTGGAC
AACAGCGGCAGCCTGAGCGTGGAGGAGTTTATGTCTCTGCCCGAGCTGCAGCAGAACCCCCTGGTGCAGC
GCGTGATCGACATCTTCGACACCGACGGCAACGGCGAGGTGGACTTCAAGGAGTTCATCGAGGGCGTGAG
CCAGTTCAGCGTGAAGGGCGACAAGGAGCAGAAGCTGCGGTTCGCCTTCCGGATCTACGATATGGATAAA
GATGGCTATATTTCTAATGGCGAGCTGTNCAGGTGCTGAAANGATGGTGGGCAACAATACNAGCTGGCGA
TACCAGCTGCAGCAATCN
